Addgene plasmid #180214: pET28-T7-NlaCas3-NLS-6xHis
Purpose: Expressing Neisseria lactamica Type I-C Cas3 with NLS and His tag on the C terminus for protein purification in E.Coli
Depositing lab: Yan Zhang. Depositing organization: University of Michigan. Publication: Cas11 enables genome engineering in human cells with compact CRISPR-Cas3 systems. Tan R, Krueger RK, Gramelspacher MJ, Zhou X, Xiao Y, Ke A, Hou Z, Zhang Y. Mol Cell. 2022 Feb 17;82(4):852-867.e5. doi: 10.1016/j.molcel.2021.12.032. Epub 2022 Jan 19. PubMed 35051351.
Backbone
  Vector backbone: pET28
  Backbone manufacturer: Novagen
  Backbone size w/o insert (bp): 5203
  Total vector size (bp): 7771
  Vector type: Bacterial Expression
Growth in bacteria
  Bacterial resistance: Kanamycin, 50 μg/mL
  Growth temperature: 37°C
  Growth strain: DH5alpha
  Copy number: Low Copy
Gene/Insert
  Gene/Insert name: NlaCas3c (alt name: DR91_RS04465)
  Species: Neisseria lactamica
  Insert size (bp): 2568
  GenBank ID: NZ_KN046803.1
  Promoter: T7
  Tag / fusion protein: NLS (C terminal on insert); 6xHis (C terminal on insert)
  Cloning method: Gibson Cloning
  Sequencing primers: 5′ GCTAGTTATTGCTCAGCGG; 3′ TAATACGACTCACTATAGGG
Terms and licenses: Academic/Nonprofit Terms; Industry Terms: Not Available to Industry
How to cite: pET28-T7-NlaCas3-NLS-6xHis was a gift from Yan Zhang (Addgene plasmid # 180214 ; http://n2t.net/addgene:180214 ; RRID:Addgene_180214)
