[The description below was written by a language model from this plasmid's Addgene catalogue record and pLannotate feature annotations shown in this document.]
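Description:
pET28-T7-NlaCas3-NLS-6xHis is a bacterial expression plasmid built on the Novagen pET28 backbone for producing the Type I-C CRISPR-associated Cas3 protein of Neisseria lactamica (NlaCas3c) in E. coli for purification. The roughly 2.6 kb Cas3 coding sequence was inserted by Gibson assembly, giving a plasmid of about 7.8 kb. It carries a nuclear localization signal followed by a 6xHis tag at its C terminus. The automated feature table does not annotate the Cas3 reading frame or the NLS. It does leave an unannotated gap of the right size between the ribosome binding site and a short His-tag match, which fits the catalogue description. The small "SET1" fragment called just upstream of the terminator is probably residual backbone sequence rather than a deliberate fusion partner.

Expression follows the standard pET design. A T7 promoter with an adjacent lac operator and the T7 gene 10 ribosome binding site drives the insert, and transcription ends at the T7 terminator. The plasmid-borne lacI gene supplies repressor, so transcription stays low until IPTG is added in a host that provides T7 RNA polymerase. Propagation relies on a pBR322-type origin together with rop and the bom region, consistent with the low copy number recorded, and selection is by kanamycin resistance. An f1 origin is also present, and the partial TcR and AmpR promoter matches are backbone remnants.

The His tag allows metal-affinity purification. The NLS suggests that the purified protein is meant to act in the nucleus of eukaryotic cells, in line with the associated work on genome engineering in human cells with compact CRISPR-Cas3 systems, although the record itself states only protein purification as the purpose.
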