Features (pLannotate 1.2.2; 18 found; start..end, strand, type, name):
     26..73      -  terminator     T7 terminator: transcription terminator for bacteriophage T7 RNA polymerase
     81..130     -  CDS            SET1 (fragment): solubility-enhancement tag derived from T7 phage gene 10B
    140..157     -  CDS            9xHis (fragment): 9xHis affinity tag
   2708..2730    -  RBS            RBS: efficient ribosome binding site from bacteriophage T7 gene 10 (Olins and Rangwala, 1989)
   2745..2769    -  protein_bind   lac operator: The lac repressor binds to the lac operator to inhibit transcription in E. coli. This inhibition can be relieved by adding lactose or isopropyl-β-D-thiogalactopyranoside (IPTG). lac repressor encoded by lacI
   2770..2788    -  promoter       T7 promoter: promoter for bacteriophage T7 RNA polymerase
   2810..3089    +  CDS            TcR (fragment): tetracycline efflux protein; tet; confers resistance to tetracycline
   3097..3174    +  promoter       lacI promoter: lacI
   3175..4257    +  CDS            lacI: lac repressor; lacI; The lac repressor binds to the lac operator to inhibit transcription in E. coli. This inhibition can be relieved by adding lactose or isopropyl-β-D-thiogalactopyranoside (IPTG).
   4270..4291    +  protein_bind   CAP binding site: CAP binding activates transcription in the presence of cAMP. E. coli catabolite activator protein
   4306..4597    +  CDS            TcR (fragment): tetracycline efflux protein; tet; confers resistance to tetracycline
   4669..5049    -  CDS            YPB1_ECOLX: Protein predicted: Swiss-Prot protein existence level 4. From Escherichia coli.
   5066..5257    +  CDS            rop: Rop protein, which maintains plasmids at low copy number; rop
   5359..5498    +  misc_feature   bom: basis of mobility region from pBR322
   5684..6272    -  rep_origin     ori: high-copy-number ColE1/pMB1/pBR322/pUC origin of replication
   6394..7209    +  CDS            KanR: aminoglycoside phosphotransferase; aph(3')-Ia; confers resistance to kanamycin in bacteria or G418 (Geneticin®) in eukaryotes
   7218..7275    -  promoter       AmpR promoter (fragment): bla
   7328..7756    -  rep_origin     f1 ori (sequence partly withheld): f1 bacteriophage origin of replication; arrow indicates direction of (+) strand synthesis
>Addgene plasmid #180214 | pET28-T7-NlaCas3-NLS-6xHis | addgene full sequence | sequence record 356900 | Addgene NGS Result
ATCCGGATATAGTTCCTCCTTTCAGCAAAAAACCCCTCAAGACCCGTTTAGAGGCCCCAAGGGGTTATGC
TAGTTATTGCTCAGCGGTGGCAGCAGCCAACTCAGCTTCCTTTCGGGCTTTGTTAGCAGCCGGATCTCAG
TGGTGGTGGTGGTGGTGCTCGAGCACCTTCCGCTTCTTCTTGGGGCCCACAGAGCCTCCTAAAACCGAAT
TTTCAGGTAGCCAAGCCGCATCGTCAAAATCCGCGCCAAGCACGGCTTTGTAATAGCCCTTATCTAACAC
GAGCAATCCCGCTCTTGAAAAAACGGCATGTTCAGGCAACTTTTTCAGTTCGTGTTCGTACACAGTAATC
GTGTAGCGTTGCAGCTTGCGGTAAACCCATTTGTGTTTGAGCGGGTCGCTTTCCAACAGACCGAACCAGC
TTTCAAACGGCTCGGGCAGCAGTGGTTGATCGGTTTGCCCAAAGGAGTTGTCTGGCGGCTGCGGAAAGCG
TTGTTTGTCCAAAATATCCTGCCATTCTGAAACTTCAACACCATCTAGATGTCGTCTGAAAAAATCGTCC
AGCTCGTTTGCTTCGACGATTTGCGGACTGCCGTCTTTTTCCCAATGAGCCAACGGGATAAACGGCACAA
TGAGTGCCACGCCTTGGTTATCAATCAGGTGGAAACGTTCGGCAGCTGTGCGGAATTTAATTGCCAGCGG
ATTTTCATTTGATGCTTCTGCCGTCAAAAGCGTTGTGATACCGTGTTTGTCCACATCACCTTTGCCGTTG
AATCGGCGGAAATATTCGGCAAATGCCAACGGGGAAAGCGGGTCATCAAGCAGCCCTGCTTTCAGCATCT
CTTCGGTAATGTCCTGCCCCTGTTTCAGGCTGCCGCTGGGCGCGCCTTCTTCGGCGCGGAATACGACTAC
TTCGCCCAACTGCGGCAGTTTACCTTCACGGTTGCACCGTCCCGCCGCCTGGGCAATGCTGTCCAGCCCT
GCCATCGCCCGATACACGCAAGGGAAATCCAAATCCACGCCTGCTTCAATCAACTGCGTGCTGACCAGCC
ACAAGGGCTTGTGCAGGCTGCCTGCGCGATACAGTGCCAAATATCGGCGAACCAACGCAATCACTTCGCT
GCAGTGTGTGGCGCACATATTGGCAGATAAATGTAGCTTGATTCCGTTAGAAGGCAGGGCGGCAAAGAGT
TTTTGGGCGTGTTTTCGCGTATTGACCACTGCCAAAACACACGGGCGCGCGGCTATTTCATCGGCAATTT
TCTGCCAGCTTTGCGTTTCGCCGTTTGGCGGCGGCATTTTGATGCGGACGCGGCGCAGTTTTTCCGATAA
GGCAATTTTGTCTGCCACAATTTCGCGCACATCTGGTAGCCCTTCCAAAATAGTGCGACCGAATGCGTCG
ATATTTTTGCCAAGCTCCGGTTGGGTTGCCGTGCACAGCACAAAGGTAACGCCGTAATCACGCGCCAGCA
CCCGCATCATGTCGGTAATCGGTTTTTGGAAATCGCGCGGAAGCTGCTGGGCTTCATCCAAAATCACCAC
GCTGTCGGCAATATTGTGAATCTTGCGGCAACGGCTGGTTTTCGCCGCAAACAGGCTTTCAAACAGTTGC
ACATTGGTAGTAACAATCAGCGGCGCGTCCCAATTTTCCGTAGCAAGACGAGTTTTCGCTGTTTCCTTAT
CTTCTTTCACTTCCAAATTGCTGTGGTGTTCTAAAACCACATCATCGCCTAATGCATTGCGGAAAACATT
GGCATTCTGCTCGATAATACTGGTGAAAGGAATAGCATAGATAATACGTTTTTTGCCAAATTTCAGCGCG
TGCTTCAAAGCGAAGCCCAAGCTCGCCAAAGTTTTACCGCCACCGGTCGGCACGGTTAAAGAAAACAAAG
TACGGTCCGTTTCTGCGGCAGAAAAACATTGCTGCAAAATGGCGTGGCGTTCTTGGTTTAAAGATGAATT
TTTATCTGCTTTTTCTGAAAGTTGCGCCATATATTGCTCATATCGCCGGTGTAACTCATCCAAACCGGGA
AATTTTGGGCGCAATCCGGCAGCCTGCGCAGTATCTGCATCGGCATAGCCGTTCATAAAGGCTTCGGTAT
CCAAAAAATCGGCATCCACCAAGCAGGAAAAGAGAAAACGCATCCAAATATGCAATTCTTCCAGCTTTGC
CCCGTCTTCCCAAAACGCAAAAAAATCCCGCATCAAGTCATCATCTGATAACGGGAAAAAATCTTCGGGC
AAACTACTTTCCACAAAGCCCGACAAAGACGCTGCCAACTCGTCATCCGCCTGTTGCAGACGGCGTTTCA
GGCTGCCTTTGTCATACCAATCTGCCAGCCCAGCATGATGCCCGGCAATCAAATATGCCAGCAAATGCCC
GAAAAATGGATTTAGACGTTCTACCGCATATTTGGCACCGGCAGTGGAATGCGGAATTTTGCGCAACTTG
GTAGATTCGACATCTTCCAAATGGGCATTTTCTTTTTCAAAGCCGGATGCATTACGGATATATTTCTGAA
AAGATTCCTGAAATTTCCCCAAATCGTGCAAAAGCCCCGCATATTCGGCAAACAACGACCCATAACGCCC
TGCAAAACGCTTGGCGAGTTGGGCGACTTTTTGTAGATGTTTTTGCAGGGGATGGGAATGCCAATTTTTT
GATGAGTCTTGGCGAGCGTGGGCTATATAGTCGAAATTCATGGTATATCTCCTTCTTAAAGTTAAACAAA
ATTATTTCTAGAGGGGAATTGTTATCCGCTCACAATTCCCCTATAGTGAGTCGTATTAATTTCGCGGGAT
CGAGATCTCGATCCTCTACGCCGGACGCATCGTGGCCGGCATCACCGGCGCCACAGGTGCGGTTGCTGGC
GCCTATATCGCCGACATCACCGATGGGGAAGATCGGGCTCGCCACTTCGGGCTCATGAGCGCTTGTTTCG
GCGTGGGTATGGTGGCAGGCCCCGTGGCCGGGGGACTGTTGGGCGCCATCTCCTTGCATGCACCATTCCT
TGCGGCGGCGGTGCTCAACGGCCTCAACCTACTACTGGGCTGCTTCCTAATGCAGGAGTCGCATAAGGGA
GAGCGTCGAGATCCCGGACACCATCGAATGGCGCAAAACCTTTCGCGGTATGGCATGATAGCGCCCGGAA
GAGAGTCAATTCAGGGTGGTGAATGTGAAACCAGTAACGTTATACGATGTCGCAGAGTATGCCGGTGTCT
CTTATCAGACCGTTTCCCGCGTGGTGAACCAGGCCAGCCACGTTTCTGCGAAAACGCGGGAAAAAGTGGA
AGCGGCGATGGCGGAGCTGAATTACATTCCCAACCGCGTGGCACAACAACTGGCGGGCAAACAGTCGTTG
CTGATTGGCGTTGCCACCTCCAGTCTGGCCCTGCACGCGCCGTCGCAAATTGTCGCGGCGATTAAATCTC
GCGCCGATCAACTGGGTGCCAGCGTGGTGGTGTCGATGGTAGAACGAAGCGGCGTCGAAGCCTGTAAAGC
GGCGGTGCACAATCTTCTCGCGCAACGCGTCAGTGGGCTGATCATTAACTATCCGCTGGATGACCAGGAT
GCCATTGCTGTGGAAGCTGCCTGCACTAATGTTCCGGCGTTATTTCTTGATGTCTCTGACCAGACACCCA
TCAACAGTATTATTTTCTCCCATGAAGACGGTACGCGACTGGGCGTGGAGCATCTGGTCGCATTGGGTCA
CCAGCAAATCGCGCTGTTAGCGGGCCCATTAAGTTCTGTCTCGGCGCGTCTGCGTCTGGCTGGCTGGCAT
AAATATCTCACTCGCAATCAAATTCAGCCGATAGCGGAACGGGAAGGCGACTGGAGTGCCATGTCCGGTT
TTCAACAAACCATGCAAATGCTGAATGAGGGCATCGTTCCCACTGCGATGCTGGTTGCCAACGATCAGAT
GGCGCTGGGCGCAATGCGCGCCATTACCGAGTCCGGGCTGCGCGTTGGTGCGGATATCTCGGTAGTGGGA
TACGACGATACCGAAGACAGCTCATGTTATATCCCGCCGTTAACCACCATCAAACAGGATTTTCGCCTGC
TGGGGCAAACCAGCGTGGACCGCTTGCTGCAACTCTCTCAGGGCCAGGCGGTGAAGGGCAATCAGCTGTT
GCCCGTCTCACTGGTGAAAAGAAAAACCACCCTGGCGCCCAATACGCAAACCGCCTCTCCCCGCGCGTTG
GCCGATTCATTAATGCAGCTGGCACGACAGGTTTCCCGACTGGAAAGCGGGCAGTGAGCGCAACGCAATT
AATGTAAGTTAGCTCACTCATTAGGCACCGGGATCTCGACCGATGCCCTTGAGAGCCTTCAACCCAGTCA
GCTCCTTCCGGTGGGCGCGGGGCATGACTATCGTCGCCGCACTTATGACTGTCTTCTTTATCATGCAACT
CGTAGGACAGGTGCCGGCAGCGCTCTGGGTCATTTTCGGCGAGGACCGCTTTCGCTGGAGCGCGACGATG
ATCGGCCTGTCGCTTGCGGTATTCGGAATCTTGCACGCCCTCGCTCAAGCCTTCGTCACTGGTCCCGCCA
CCAAACGTTTCGGCGAGAAGCAGGCCATTATCGCCGGCATGGCGGCCCCACGGGTGCGCATGATCGTGCT
CCTGTCGTTGAGGACCCGGCTAGGCTGGCGGGGTTGCCTTACTGGTTAGCAGAATGAATCACCGATACGC
GAGCGAACGTGAAGCGACTGCTGCTGCAAAACGTCTGCGACCTGAGCAACAACATGAATGGTCTTCGGTT
TCCGTGTTTCGTAAAGTCTGGAAACGCGGAAGTCAGCGCCCTGCACCATTATGTTCCGGATCTGCATCGC
AGGATGCTGCTGGCTACCCTGTGGAACACCTACATCTGTATTAACGAAGCGCTGGCATTGACCCTGAGTG
ATTTTTCTCTGGTCCCGCCGCATCCATACCGCCAGTTGTTTACCCTCACAACGTTCCAGTAACCGGGCAT
GTTCATCATCAGTAACCCGTATCGTGAGCATCCTCTCTCGTTTCATCGGTATCATTACCCCCATGAACAG
AAATCCCCCTTACACGGAGGCATCAGTGACCAAACAGGAAAAAACCGCCCTTAACATGGCCCGCTTTATC
AGAAGCCAGACATTAACGCTTCTGGAGAAACTCAACGAGCTGGACGCGGATGAACAGGCAGACATCTGTG
AATCGCTTCACGACCACGCTGATGAGCTTTACCGCAGCTGCCTCGCGCGTTTCGGTGATGACGGTGAAAA
CCTCTGACACATGCAGCTCCCGGAGACGGTCACAGCTTGTCTGTAAGCGGATGCCGGGAGCAGACAAGCC
CGTCAGGGCGCGTCAGCGGGTGTTGGCGGGTGTCGGGGCGCAGCCATGACCCAGTCACGTAGCGATAGCG
GAGTGTATACTGGCTTAACTATGCGGCATCAGAGCAGATTGTACTGAGAGTGCACCATTGCGGTGTGAAA
TACCGCACAGATGCGTAAGGAGAAAATACCGCATCAGGCGCTCTTCCGCTTCCTCGCTCACTGACTCGCT
GCGCTCGGTCGTTCGGCTGCGGCGAGCGGTATCAGCTCACTCAAAGGCGGTAATACGGTTATCCACAGAA
TCAGGGGATAACGCAGGAAAGAACATGTGAGCAAAAGGCCAGCAAAAGGCCAGGAACCGTAAAAAGGCCG
CGTTGCTGGCGTTTTTCCATAGGCTCCGCCCCCCTGACGAGCATCACAAAAATCGACGCTCAAGTCAGAG
GTGGCGAAACCCGACAGGACTATAAAGATACCAGGCGTTTCCCCCTGGAAGCTCCCTCGTGCGCTCTCCT
GTTCCGACCCTGCCGCTTACCGGATACCTGTCCGCCTTTCTCCCTTCGGGAAGCGTGGCGCTTTCTCATA
GCTCACGCTGTAGGTATCTCAGTTCGGTGTAGGTCGTTCGCTCCAAGCTGGGCTGTGTGCACGAACCCCC
CGTTCAGCCCGACCGCTGCGCCTTATCCGGTAACTATCGTCTTGAGTCCAACCCGGTAAGACACGACTTA
TCGCCACTGGCAGCAGCCACTGGTAACAGGATTAGCAGAGCGAGGTATGTAGGCGGTGCTACAGAGTTCT
TGAAGTGGTGGCCTAACTACGGCTACACTAGAAGGACAGTATTTGGTATCTGCGCTCTGCTGAAGCCAGT
TACCTTCGGAAAAAGAGTTGGTAGCTCTTGATCCGGCAAACAAACCACCGCTGGTAGCGGTGGTTTTTTT
GTTTGCAAGCAGCAGATTACGCGCAGAAAAAAAGGATCTCAAGAAGATCCTTTGATCTTTTCTACGGGGT
CTGACGCTCAGTGGAACGAAAACTCACGTTAAGGGATTTTGGTCATGAACAATAAAACTGTCTGCTTACA
TAAACAGTAATACAAGGGGTGTTATGAGCCATATTCAACGGGAAACGTCTTGCTCTAGGCCGCGATTAAA
TTCCAACATGGATGCTGATTTATATGGGTATAAATGGGCTCGCGATAATGTCGGGCAATCAGGTGCGACA
ATCTATCGATTGTATGGGAAGCCCGATGCGCCAGAGTTGTTTCTGAAACATGGCAAAGGTAGCGTTGCCA
ATGATGTTACAGATGAGATGGTCAGACTAAACTGGCTGACGGAATTTATGCCTCTTCCGACCATCAAGCA
TTTTATCCGTACTCCTGATGATGCATGGTTACTCACCACTGCGATCCCCGGGAAAACAGCATTCCAGGTA
TTAGAAGAATATCCTGATTCAGGTGAAAATATTGTTGATGCGCTGGCAGTGTTCCTGCGCCGGTTGCATT
CGATTCCTGTTTGTAATTGTCCTTTTAACAGCGATCGCGTATTTCGTCTCGCTCAGGCGCAATCACGAAT
GAATAACGGTTTGGTTGATGCGAGTGATTTTGATGACGAGCGTAATGGCTGGCCTGTTGAACAAGTCTGG
AAAGAAATGCATAAACTTTTGCCATTCTCACCGGATTCAGTCGTCACTCATGGTGATTTCTCACTTGATA
ACCTTATTTTTGACGAGGGGAAATTAATAGGTTGTATTGATGTTGGACGAGTCGGAATCGCAGACCGATA
CCAGGATCTTGCCATCCTATGGAACTGCCTCGGTGAGTTTTCTCCTTCATTACAGAAACGGCTTTTTCAA
AAATATGGTATTGATAATCCTGATATGAATAAATTGCAGTTTCATTTGATGCTCGATGAGTTTTTCTAAG
AATTAATTCATGAGCGGATACATATTTGAATGTATTTAGAAAAATAAACAAATAGGGGTTCCGCGCACAT
TTCCCCGAAAAGTGCCACCTAAATTGTAAGCGTTAATATTTTGTTAAAATTCGCGTTAAATTTTTGTTAA
ATCAGCTCATTTTTTAACCAATAGGCCGAAATCGGCAAAATCCCTTATAAATCAAAAGAATAGACCGAGA
TAGGGT
[37 nt withheld, positions 7427-7463]
AAAGAACGTGGACTCCAACGTCAAAGG
[49 nt withheld, positions 7491-7539]
T
[91 nt withheld, positions 7541-7631]
G
[124 nt withheld, positions 7633-7756]
CCCATTCGCCA
